Addgene plasmid #25641: pLKO-RB1-shRNA63
Purpose: 3rd generation lentiviral vector
Depositing lab: Todd Waldman. Depositing organization: Georgetown University. Publication: Pharmacologic inhibition of cyclin-dependent kinases 4 and 6 arrests the growth of glioblastoma multiforme intracranial xenografts. Michaud K, Solomon DA, Oermann E, Kim JS, Zhong WZ, Prados MD, Ozawa T, James CD, Waldman T. Cancer Res. 2010 Apr 15. 70(8):3228-38. 10.1158/0008-5472.CAN-09-4559 PubMed 20354191.
Backbone
  Vector backbone: pLKO.1 puro
  Backbone size w/o insert (bp): 7032
  Vector type: Mammalian Expression, Lentiviral, RNAi
  Selectable markers: Puromycin
Growth in bacteria
  Bacterial resistance: Ampicillin, 100 μg/mL
  Growth temperature: 37°C
  Growth strain: Stbl3
  Copy number: High Copy
Gene/Insert
  Gene/Insert name: RB1-shRNA 63 (alt names: Retinoblastoma tumor susceptibility protein; RB1; Rb)
  Species: H. sapiens (human)
  Insert size (bp): 42
  GenBank ID: NM_000321
  Entrez Gene: RB1 (a.k.a. OSRC, PPP1R130, RB, p105-Rb, p110-RB1, pRb, pp110)
  Cloning method: Restriction Enzyme
  Sequencing primers: 5′ LKO.1 5'
Resource information
  A portion of this plasmid was derived from a plasmid made by: The RNAi Consortium (TRC), MISSION shRNA
Terms and licenses: Academic/Nonprofit Terms; Industry Terms: Not Available to Industry
How to cite: pLKO-RB1-shRNA63 was a gift from Todd Waldman (Addgene plasmid # 25641 ; http://n2t.net/addgene:25641 ; RRID:Addgene_25641)
