[The description below was written by a language model from this plasmid's Addgene catalogue record and pLannotate feature annotations shown in this document.]
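Description:
pLKO-RB1-shRNA63 is a third-generation lentiviral RNAi vector built on the pLKO.1 puro backbone and carrying a short hairpin RNA directed against human RB1, the retinoblastoma tumor suppressor. In bacteria it is maintained as a high-copy plasmid through a ColE1/pUC-type origin and selected with ampicillin via the β-lactamase gene. An f1 origin, an SV40 origin and poly(A) signal, and remnants of a lac/lacZα cloning region with T3 and T7 promoters lie outside the viral portion. The shRNA portion derives from The RNAi Consortium / MISSION shRNA collection.

The transfer cassette begins with an RSV enhancer/promoter fused to a truncated HIV-1 5' LTR, which makes genomic RNA production in packaging cells independent of Tat. It is followed by the Ψ packaging signal with a gag fragment, and by the Rev response element for Rev-dependent nuclear export. A human U6 RNA polymerase III promoter drives the 42 bp hairpin insert. The feature table does not annotate the hairpin itself, which presumably occupies the gap between the U6 promoter and the downstream cPPT/CTS element, a sequence that aids nuclear import of the viral genome. A human PGK promoter then expresses puromycin N-acetyltransferase, so transduced mammalian cells can be selected with puromycin. The cassette ends in a ΔU3 self-inactivating 3' LTR, which disables LTR promoter activity after integration.

Packaged with helper plasmids supplied in trans, the vector gives stable integration and constitutive RB1 knockdown in human cells. The associated study concerned pharmacologic CDK4/6 inhibition in glioblastoma xenografts, a setting in which RB1 depletion would plausibly test whether drug response depends on Rb, although the record does not state this directly.
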