Features (pLannotate 1.2.2; 25 found; start..end, strand, type, name):
    105..126     +  protein_bind   CAP binding site: CAP binding activates transcription in the presence of cAMP. E. coli catabolite activator protein
    141..171     +  promoter       lac promoter: promoter for the E. coli lac operon
    179..195     +  protein_bind   lac operator: The lac repressor binds to the lac operator to inhibit transcription in E. coli. This inhibition can be relieved by adding lactose or isopropyl-β-D-thiogalactopyranoside (IPTG). lac repressor encoded by lacI
    240..258     +  promoter       T3 promoter: promoter for bacteriophage T3 RNA polymerase
    286..512     +  promoter       RSV promoter: Rous sarcoma virus enhancer/promoter
    513..693     +  LTR            5' LTR (truncated): truncated 5' long terminal repeat (LTR) from HIV-1
    740..865     +  misc_feature   HIV-1 Ψ: packaging signal of human immunodeficiency virus type 1
    849..1212    +  CDS            HIV-1 gag (fragment): gag protein from human immunodeficiency virus 1; gag
   1358..1591    +  misc_feature   RRE: The Rev response element (RRE) of HIV-1 allows for Rev-dependent mRNA export from the nucleus to the cytoplasm.
   1968..2068    +  CDS            Rev (fragment): human immunodeficiency virus 1 (HIV-1) Rev protein; rev; enhances nuclear export of unspliced and incompletely spliced viral mRNAs
   2118..2358    +  promoter       U6 promoter: RNA polymerase III promoter for human U6 snRNA
   2463..2580    +  misc_feature   cPPT/CTS: central polypurine tract and central termination sequence of HIV-1
   2629..3139    +  promoter       hPGK promoter: human phosphoglycerate kinase 1 promoter
   3161..3760    +  CDS            PuroR: puromycin N-acetyltransferase; pac from Streptomyces alboniger; confers resistance to puromycin
   3803..3886    +  CDS            nef (fragment): NEF_HV1Z2 - Experimental evidence at protein level: Swiss-Prot protein existence level 1. Extracellular Nef protein targets CD4(+) T-lymphocytes for apoptosis by interacting with CXCR4 surface receptors. From Human immunodeficiency virus type 1 group M subtype D (isolate Z2/CDC-Z34) (HIV-1).
   3888..4121    +  LTR            3' LTR (ΔU3): self-inactivating 3' long terminal repeat (LTR) from HIV-1
   4193..4314    +  polyA_signal   SV40 poly(A) signal: SV40 polyadenylation signal
   4354..4489    +  rep_origin     SV40 ori: SV40 origin of replication
   4510..4528    -  promoter       T7 promoter: promoter for bacteriophage T7 RNA polymerase
   4536..4691    +  CDS            lacZα (fragment): LacZα fragment of β-galactosidase; lacZ fragment
   4696..5124    +  rep_origin     f1 ori (sequence partly withheld): f1 bacteriophage origin of replication; arrow indicates direction of (+) strand synthesis
   5177..5281    +  promoter       AmpR promoter: bla
   5282..6142    +  CDS            AmpR: β-lactamase; bla; confers resistance to ampicillin, carbenicillin, and related antibiotics
   6313..6901    +  rep_origin     ori: high-copy-number ColE1/pMB1/pBR322/pUC origin of replication
   7084..92      +  CDS            lacI (fragment) (across the origin): lac repressor; lacI; The lac repressor binds to the lac operator to inhibit transcription in E. coli. This inhibition can be relieved by adding lactose or isopropyl-β-D-thiogalactopyranoside (IPTG).
>Addgene plasmid #25641 | pLKO-RB1-shRNA63 | addgene full sequence | sequence record 200856 | Addgene NGS Result
CGCCCAATACGCAAACCGCCTCTCCCCGCGCGTTGGCCGATTCATTAATGCAGCTGGCACGACAGGTTTC
CCGACTGGAAAGCGGGCAGTGAGCGCAACGCAATTAATGTGAGTTAGCTCACTCATTAGGCACCCCAGGC
TTTACACTTTATGCTTCCGGCTCGTATGTTGTGTGGAATTGTGAGCGGATAACAATTTCACACAGGAAAC
AGCTATGACCATGATTACGCCAAGCGCGCAATTAACCCTCACTAAAGGGAACAAAAGCTGGAGCTGCAAG
CTTAATGTAGTCTTATGCAATACTCTTGTAGTCTTGCAACATGGTAACGATGAGTTAGCAACATGCCTTA
CAAGGAGAGAAAAAGCACCGTGCATGCCGATTGGTGGAAGTAAGGTGGTACGATCGTGCCTTATTAGGAA
GGCAACAGACGGGTCTGACATGGATTGGACGAACCACTGAATTGCCGCATTGCAGAGATATTGTATTTAA
GTGCCTAGCTCGATACATAAACGGGTCTCTCTGGTTAGACCAGATCTGAGCCTGGGAGCTCTCTGGCTAA
CTAGGGAACCCACTGCTTAAGCCTCAATAAAGCTTGCCTTGAGTGCTTCAAGTAGTGTGTGCCCGTCTGT
TGTGTGACTCTGGTAACTAGAGATCCCTCAGACCCTTTTAGTCAGTGTGGAAAATCTCTAGCAGTGGCGC
CCGAACAGGGACTTGAAAGCGAAAGGGAAACCAGAGGAGCTCTCTCGACGCAGGACTCGGCTTGCTGAAG
CGCGCACGGCAAGAGGCGAGGGGCGGCGACTGGTGAGTACGCCAAAAATTTTGACTAGCGGAGGCTAGAA
GGAGAGAGATGGGTGCGAGAGCGTCAGTATTAAGCGGGGGAGAATTAGATCGCGATGGGAAAAAATTCGG
TTAAGGCCAGGGGGAAAGAAAAAATATAAATTAAAACATATAGTATGGGCAAGCAGGGAGCTAGAACGAT
TCGCAGTTAATCCTGGCCTGTTAGAAACATCAGAAGGCTGTAGACAAATACTGGGACAGCTACAACCATC
CCTTCAGACAGGATCAGAAGAACTTAGATCATTATATAATACAGTAGCAACCCTCTATTGTGTGCATCAA
AGGATAGAGATAAAAGACACCAAGGAAGCTTTAGACAAGATAGAGGAAGAGCAAAACAAAAGTAAGACCA
CCGCACAGCAAGCGGCCGCTGATCTTCAGACCTGGAGGAGGAGATATGAGGGACAATTGGAGAAGTGAAT
TATATAAATATAAAGTAGTAAAAATTGAACCATTAGGAGTAGCACCCACCAAGGCAAAGAGAAGAGTGGT
GCAGAGAGAAAAAAGAGCAGTGGGAATAGGAGCTTTGTTCCTTGGGTTCTTGGGAGCAGCAGGAAGCACT
ATGGGCGCAGCGTCAATGACGCTGACGGTACAGGCCAGACAATTATTGTCTGGTATAGTGCAGCAGCAGA
ACAATTTGCTGAGGGCTATTGAGGCGCAACAGCATCTGTTGCAACTCACAGTCTGGGGCATCAAGCAGCT
CCAGGCAAGAATCCTGGCTGTGGAAAGATACCTAAAGGATCAACAGCTCCTGGGGATTTGGGGTTGCTCT
GGAAAACTCATTTGCACCACTGCTGTGCCTTGGAATGCTAGTTGGAGTAATAAATCTCTGGAACAGATTT
GGAATCACACGACCTGGATGGAGTGGGACAGAGAAATTAACAATTACACAAGCTTAATACACTCCTTAAT
TGAAGAATCGCAAAACCAGCAAGAAAAGAATGAACAAGAATTATTGGAATTAGATAAATGGGCAAGTTTG
TGGAATTGGTTTAACATAACAAATTGGCTGTGGTATATAAAATTATTCATAATGATAGTAGGAGGCTTGG
TAGGTTTAAGAATAGTTTTTGCTGTACTTTCTATAGTGAATAGAGTTAGGCAGGGATATTCACCATTATC
GTTTCAGACCCACCTCCCAACCCCGAGGGGACCCGACAGGCCCGAAGGAATAGAAGAAGAAGGTGGAGAG
AGAGACAGAGACAGATCCATTCGATTAGTGAACGGATCTCGACGGTATCGATCACGAGACTAGCCTCGAG
CGGCCGCCCCCTTCACCGAGGGCCTATTTCCCATGATTCCTTCATATTTGCATATACGATACAAGGCTGT
TAGAGAGATAATTGGAATTAATTTGACTGTAAACACAAAGATATTAGTACAAAATACGTGACGTAGAAAG
TAATAATTTCTTGGGTAGTTTGCAGTTTTAAAATTATGTTTTAAAATGGACTATCATATGCTTACCGTAA
CTTGAAAGTATTTCGATTTCTTGGCTTTATATATCTTGTGGAAAGGACGAAACACCGGCCACATTATTTC
TAGTCCAAACTCGAGTTTGGACTAGAAATAATGTGGTTTTTGAATTCTCGACCTCGAGACAAATGGCAGT
ATTCATCCACAATTTTAAAAGAAAAGGGGGGATTGGGGGGTACAGTGCAGGGGAAAGAATAGTAGACATA
ATAGCAACAGACATACAAACTAAAGAATTACAAAAACAAATTACAAAAATTCAAAATTTTCGGGTTTATT
ACAGGGACAGCAGAGATCCACTTTGGCCGCGGCTCGAGGGGGTTGGGGTTGCGCCTTTTCCAAGGCAGCC
CTGGGTTTGCGCAGGGACGCGGCTGCTCTGGGCGTGGTTCCGGGAAACGCAGCGGCGCCGACCCTGGGTC
TCGCACATTCTTCACGTCCGTTCGCAGCGTCACCCGGATCTTCGCCGCTACCCTTGTGGGCCCCCCGGCG
ACGCTTCCTGCTCCGCCCCTAAGTCGGGAAGGTTCCTTGCGGTTCGCGGCGTGCCGGACGTGACAAACGG
AAGCCGCACGTCTCACTAGTACCCTCGCAGACGGACAGCGCCAGGGAGCAATGGCAGCGCGCCGACCGCG
ATGGGCTGTGGCCAATAGCGGCTGCTCAGCAGGGCGCGCCGAGAGCAGCGGCCGGGAAGGGGCGGTGCGG
GAGGCGGGGTGTGGGGCGGTAGTGTGGGCCCTGTTCCTGCCCGCGCGGTGTTCCGCATTCTGCAAGCCTC
CGGAGCGCACGTCGGCAGTCGGCTCCCTCGTTGACCGAATCACCGACCTCTCTCCCCAGGGGGATCCACC
GGAGCTTACCATGACCGAGTACAAGCCCACGGTGCGCCTCGCCACCCGCGACGACGTCCCCAGGGCCGTA
CGCACCCTCGCCGCCGCGTTCGCCGACTACCCCGCCACGCGCCACACCGTCGATCCGGACCGCCACATCG
AGCGGGTCACCGAGCTGCAAGAACTCTTCCTCACGCGCGTCGGGCTCGACATCGGCAAGGTGTGGGTCGC
GGACGACGGCGCCGCGGTGGCGGTCTGGACCACGCCGGAGAGCGTCGAAGCGGGGGCGGTGTTCGCCGAG
ATCGGCCCGCGCATGGCCGAGTTGAGCGGTTCCCGGCTGGCCGCGCAGCAACAGATGGAAGGCCTCCTGG
CGCCGCACCGGCCCAAGGAGCCCGCGTGGTTCCTGGCCACCGTCGGCGTCTCGCCCGACCACCAGGGCAA
GGGTCTGGGCAGCGCCGTCGTGCTCCCCGGAGTGGAGGCGGCCGAGCGCGCCGGGGTGCCCGCCTTCCTG
GAGACCTCCGCGCCCCGCAACCTCCCCTTCTACGAGCGGCTCGGCTTCACCGTCACCGCCGACGTCGAGG
TGCCCGAAGGACCGCGCACCTGGTGCATGACCCGCAAGCCCGGTGCCTGACGCCCGCCCCACGACCCGCA
GCGCCCGACCGAAAGGAGCGCACGACCCCATGCATCGGTACCTTTAAGACCAATGACTTACAAGGCAGCT
GTAGATCTTAGCCACTTTTTAAAAGAAAAGGGGGGACTGGAAGGGCTAATTCACTCCCAACGAAGACAAG
ATCTGCTTTTTGCTTGTACTGGGTCTCTCTGGTTAGACCAGATCTGAGCCTGGGAGCTCTCTGGCTAACT
AGGGAACCCACTGCTTAAGCCTCAATAAAGCTTGCCTTGAGTGCTTCAAGTAGTGTGTGCCCGTCTGTTG
TGTGACTCTGGTAACTAGAGATCCCTCAGACCCTTTTAGTCAGTGTGGAAAATCTCTAGCAGTAGTAGTT
CATGTCATCTTATTATTCAGTATTTATAACTTGCAAAGAAATGAATATCAGAGAGTGAGAGGAACTTGTT
TATTGCAGCTTATAATGGTTACAAATAAAGCAATAGCATCACAAATTTCACAAATAAAGCATTTTTTTCA
CTGCATTCTAGTTGTGGTTTGTCCAAACTCATCAATGTATCTTATCATGTCTGGCTCTAGCTATCCCGCC
CCTAACTCCGCCCATCCCGCCCCTAACTCCGCCCAGTTCCGCCCATTCTCCGCCCCATGGCTGACTAATT
TTTTTTATTTATGCAGAGGCCGAGGCCGCCTCGGCCTCTGAGCTATTCCAGAAGTAGTGAGGAGGCTTTT
TTGGAGGCCTAGGGACGTACCCAATTCGCCCTATAGTGAGTCGTATTACGCGCGCTCACTGGCCGTCGTT
TTACAACGTCGTGACTGGGAAAACCCTGGCGTTACCCAACTTAATCGCCTTGCAGCACATCCCCCTTTCG
CCAGCTGGCGTAATAGCGAAGAGGCCCGCACCGATCGCCCTTCCCAACAGTTGCGCAGCCTGAATGGCGA
ATGGG
[124 nt withheld, positions 4696-4819]
C
[91 nt withheld, positions 4821-4911]
A
[49 nt withheld, positions 4913-4961]
CCTTTGACGTTGGAGTCCACGTTCTTT
[37 nt withheld, positions 4989-5025]
ACCCTATCTCGGTCTATTCTTTTGATTTATAAGGGATTTTGCCGATTTCGGCCTATTGGTTAAAAAATGA
GCTGATTTAACAAAAATTTAACGCGAATTTTAACAAAATATTAACGCTTACAATTTAGGTGGCACTTTTC
GGGGAAATGTGCGCGGAACCCCTATTTGTTTATTTTTCTAAATACATTCAAATATGTATCCGCTCATGAG
ACAATAACCCTGATAAATGCTTCAATAATATTGAAAAAGGAAGAGTATGAGTATTCAACATTTCCGTGTC
GCCCTTATTCCCTTTTTTGCGGCATTTTGCCTTCCTGTTTTTGCTCACCCAGAAACGCTGGTGAAAGTAA
AAGATGCTGAAGATCAGTTGGGTGCACGAGTGGGTTACATCGAACTGGATCTCAACAGCGGTAAGATCCT
TGAGAGTTTTCGCCCCGAAGAACGTTTTCCAATGATGAGCACTTTTAAAGTTCTGCTATGTGGCGCGGTA
TTATCCCGTATTGACGCCGGGCAAGAGCAACTCGGTCGCCGCATACACTATTCTCAGAATGACTTGGTTG
AGTACTCACCAGTCACAGAAAAGCATCTTACGGATGGCATGACAGTAAGAGAATTATGCAGTGCTGCCAT
AACCATGAGTGATAACACTGCGGCCAACTTACTTCTGACAACGATCGGAGGACCGAAGGAGCTAACCGCT
TTTTTGCACAACATGGGGGATCATGTAACTCGCCTTGATCGTTGGGAACCGGAGCTGAATGAAGCCATAC
CAAACGACGAGCGTGACACCACGATGCCTGTAGCAATGGCAACAACGTTGCGCAAACTATTAACTGGCGA
ACTACTTACTCTAGCTTCCCGGCAACAATTAATAGACTGGATGGAGGCGGATAAAGTTGCAGGACCACTT
CTGCGCTCGGCCCTTCCGGCTGGCTGGTTTATTGCTGATAAATCTGGAGCCGGTGAGCGTGGGTCTCGCG
GTATCATTGCAGCACTGGGGCCAGATGGTAAGCCCTCCCGTATCGTAGTTATCTACACGACGGGGAGTCA
GGCAACTATGGATGAACGAAATAGACAGATCGCTGAGATAGGTGCCTCACTGATTAAGCATTGGTAACTG
TCAGACCAAGTTTACTCATATATACTTTAGATTGATTTAAAACTTCATTTTTAATTTAAAAGGATCTAGG
TGAAGATCCTTTTTGATAATCTCATGACCAAAATCCCTTAACGTGAGTTTTCGTTCCACTGAGCGTCAGA
CCCCGTAGAAAAGATCAAAGGATCTTCTTGAGATCCTTTTTTTCTGCGCGTAATCTGCTGCTTGCAAACA
AAAAAACCACCGCTACCAGCGGTGGTTTGTTTGCCGGATCAAGAGCTACCAACTCTTTTTCCGAAGGTAA
CTGGCTTCAGCAGAGCGCAGATACCAAATACTGTTCTTCTAGTGTAGCCGTAGTTAGGCCACCACTTCAA
GAACTCTGTAGCACCGCCTACATACCTCGCTCTGCTAATCCTGTTACCAGTGGCTGCTGCCAGTGGCGAT
AAGTCGTGTCTTACCGGGTTGGACTCAAGACGATAGTTACCGGATAAGGCGCAGCGGTCGGGCTGAACGG
GGGGTTCGTGCACACAGCCCAGCTTGGAGCGAACGACCTACACCGAACTGAGATACCTACAGCGTGAGCT
ATGAGAAAGCGCCACGCTTCCCGAAGGGAGAAAGGCGGACAGGTATCCGGTAAGCGGCAGGGTCGGAACA
GGAGAGCGCACGAGGGAGCTTCCAGGGGGAAACGCCTGGTATCTTTATAGTCCTGTCGGGTTTCGCCACC
TCTGACTTGAGCGTCGATTTTTGTGATGCTCGTCAGGGGGGCGGAGCCTATGGAAAAACGCCAGCAACGC
GGCCTTTTTACGGTTCCTGGCCTTTTGCTGGCCTTTTGCTCACATGTTCTTTCCTGCGTTATCCCCTGAT
TCTGTGGATAACCGTATTACCGCCTTTGAGTGAGCTGATACCGCTCGCCGCAGCCGAACGACCGAGCGCA
GCGAGTCAGTGAGCGAGGAAGCGGAAGAG
