>Addgene plasmid #25641 | pLKO-RB1-shRNA63 | depositor partial sequence | sequence record 12036 | Author sequence
CCACATTATTTCTAGTCCAAACTCGAGTTTGGACTAGAAATAATGTGG
