>Addgene plasmid #25641 | pLKO-RB1-shRNA63 | addgene partial sequence | sequence record 31620 | 25641 with LKO1-5
GGCTTTATATATCTTGTGGAAAGGACGAAACACCGGCCACATTATTTCTAGTCCAAACTCGAGTTTGGAC
TAGAAATAATGTGGTTTTTGAATTCTCGACCTCGAGACAAATGGCAGTATTCATCCACAATTTTAAAAGA
AAAGGGGGGATTGGGGGGTACAGTGCAGGGGAAAGAATAGTAGACATAATAGCAACAGACATACAAACTA
AAGAATTACAAAAACAAATTACAAAAATTCAAAATTTTCGGGTTTATTACAGGGACAGCAGAGATCCACT
TTGGCCGCGGCTCGAGGGGGTTGGGGTTGCGCCTTTTCCAAGGCAGCCCTGGGTTTGCGCAGGGACGCGG
CTGCTCTGGGCGTGGTTCCGGGAAACGCAGCGGCGCCGACCCTGGGTCTCGCACATTCTTCACGTCCGTT
CGCAGCGTCACCCGGATCTTCGCCGCTACCCTTGTGGGCCCCCCGGCGACGCTTCCTGCTCCGCCCCTAA
GTCGGGAAGGTTCCTTGCGGTTCGCGGCGTGCCGGACGTGACAAACGGAAGCCGCACGTCTCACTAGTAC
CCTCGCAGACGGACAGCGCCAGGGAGCAATGGCAGCGCGCCGACCGCGATGGGCTGTGGCCAATAGCGGC
TGCTCAGCAGGGCGCGCCGAGAGCAGCGGCCGGGAAGGGGCGGTGCGGGAGGCGGGGTGTGGGGCGGTAG
TGTGGGCCCTGTTCCTGCCCGCGCGGTGTTCCGCATTCTGCAAGCCTCCGGAGCGCACGTCGGCAGTCGG
CTCCCTCGTTGACCGAATCACCGACCTCTCT
